Addgene plasmid #146499: pAc5.1B-lambdaN-HA-DmGW182-V5His6_H
Purpose: Insect Expression of DmGW182
Depositing lab: Elisa Izaurralde. Depositing organization: Max Planck Institute for Developmental Biology. Publication: The silencing domain of GW182 interacts with PABPC1 to promote translational repression and degradation of microRNA targets and is required for target release. Zekri L, Huntzinger E, Heimstadt S, Izaurralde E. Mol Cell Biol. 2009 Dec;29(23):6220-31. doi: 10.1128/MCB.01081-09. Epub 2009 Sep 21. PubMed 19797087.
Backbone
  Vector backbone: Unknown
  Vector type: Insect Expression
Growth in bacteria
  Bacterial resistance: Ampicillin, 100 μg/mL
  Growth temperature: 37°C
  Growth strain: DH5alpha
  Copy number: Low Copy
Gene/Insert
  Gene/Insert name: DmGW182
  Species: D. melanogaster (fly)
  Mutation: Two non silent mutations V704A and N799S and one silent mutation G2295A compared to the sequence given by NM_166780.1 varA. Bases 3143-3839 includes a number of silent mutations relative to NM_166780.1
  Entrez Gene: gw (a.k.a. Dmel_CG31992, CG11484, CG31992, CG9905, Dmel\CG31992, GQ182, GW, GW182, Gw, Gw182, anon-EST:Posey205, dGW182, gw182)
  Cloning method: Unknown
Terms and licenses: Academic/Nonprofit Terms; Industry Terms: Not Available to Industry
Depositor comments: Plasmids from this collection were made available to the research community and donated after the lab closed. Please note that the sequence provided by the depositing laboratory may be theoretical/predicted or based on Sanger sequencing results. There may be discrepancies between sequencing results obtained by Addgene and the depositor sequence. If an Addgene verified sequence is not available, please contact before placing your order to request that our lab fully sequence the plasmid.
How to cite: pAc5.1B-lambdaN-HA-DmGW182-V5His6_H was a gift from Elisa Izaurralde (Addgene plasmid # 146499 ; http://n2t.net/addgene:146499 ; RRID:Addgene_146499)
