[The description below was written by a language model from this plasmid's Addgene catalogue record and pLannotate feature annotations shown in this document.]
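Description:
pAc5.1B-lambdaN-HA-DmGW182-V5His6_H is an insect-cell expression plasmid of about 9.6 kb that produces the Drosophila melanogaster GW182 protein (gene gw) as a tagged fusion. The catalogue lists the backbone as unknown, although the name points to a pAc5.1B-type vector and the annotated parts fit that layout. In bacteria it is maintained through a ColE1/pUC-type origin and selected with ampicillin via the bla gene and its own promoter. The record describes it as low copy even though the annotated origin is of the high-copy class. Short fragments annotated as a tetracycline resistance gene and SV40 large T antigen appear to be non-functional backbone remnants. No insect-cell selection marker is annotated.

Expression is driven by the constitutive Drosophila actin 5C promoter and terminated by an SV40 polyadenylation signal. The open reading frame begins with a short fragment of bacteriophage lambda N protein, the peptide that binds boxB RNA hairpins, followed by an HA epitope (annotated as part of a 3xHA element), the full gw coding sequence and a C-terminal V5 tag. The name also indicates a His6 tag, which the feature table does not list separately. The lambdaN peptide allows the fusion to be tethered to a reporter mRNA carrying boxB sites, so that GW182's effects on translation and mRNA stability can be measured independently of microRNA targeting, while the epitope tags support detection and immunoprecipitation.

Relative to the reference transcript, the insert carries two amino-acid changes (V704A and N799S), one isolated silent change, and a stretch containing multiple silent substitutions. The record does not explain the purpose of that stretch. The associated work concerns the role of the GW182 silencing domain in microRNA-mediated repression and target degradation.
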