Features (pLannotate 1.2.2; 11 found; start..end, strand, type, name):
     56..2565    +  promoter       Ac5 promoter: Drosophila melanogaster actin 5C promoter
   2586..2651    +  CDS            N (fragment): REGN_LAMBD - Experimental evidence at protein level: Swiss-Prot protein existence level 1. Plays a role as a transcriptional antitermination factor that allows the virus to initiate its lytic phase. Activates expression of the delayed viral early genes by modifying host RNA polymerase (RNAP) into a form that is resistant to termination signals. This antitermination function requires the host NusA protein which serves to stabilize the interaction between antitermination protein N and host RNA polymerase. From Escherichia phage lambda (Bacteriophage lambda).
   2679..2705    +  CDS            3xHA (fragment): three tandem HA epitope tags
   2706..6857    +  CDS            gw: GAWKY_DROME - Also known as GW182 From Drosophila melanogaster (Fruit fly).
   6879..6920    +  CDS            V5 tag: epitope tag from simian virus 5
   7020..7154    -  polyA_signal   SV40 poly(A) signal: SV40 polyadenylation signal
   7177..7261    -  CDS            large T antigen (fragment): large T antigen from SV40 (simian virus 40)
   7262..7709    +  CDS            TcR (fragment): tetracycline efflux protein; tet; confers resistance to tetracycline
   7755..8343    -  rep_origin     ori: high-copy-number ColE1/pMB1/pBR322/pUC origin of replication
   8514..9374    -  CDS            AmpR: β-lactamase; bla; confers resistance to ampicillin, carbenicillin, and related antibiotics
   9375..9479    -  promoter       AmpR promoter: bla
>Addgene plasmid #146499 | pAc5.1B-lambdaN-HA-DmGW182-V5His6_H | addgene full sequence | sequence record 355967 | Addgene NGS Result
CTTCAAGAATTAATTCTATATTCTAAAAACACAAATGATACTTCTAAAAAAAAATCATGAATGGCATCAA
CTCTGAATCAAATCTTTGCAGATGCACCTACTTCTCATTTCCACTGTCACATCATTTTTCCAGATCTCGC
TGCCTGTTATGTGGCCCACAAACCAAGACACGTTTTATGGCCATTAAAGCTGGCTGATCGTCGCCAAACA
CCAAATACATAATGAATATGTACACATTCGAGAAAGAAGCGATCAAAGAAGCGTCTTCGGGCGGAGTAGG
AGAATGCGGAGGAGAAGGAGAACGAGCTGATCTAGTATCTCTCCACAATCCAATGCCAACTGACCAACTG
GCCATATTCGGAGCAATTTGAAGCCAATTTCCATCGCCTGGCGATCGCTCCATTCTTGGCTATATGTTTT
TCACCGTTACCCGGGGCCATTTTCAAAGACTCGTCGGCAAGATAAGATTGTGTCACTCGCTGTCTCTCTT
CATTTGTCGAAGAATGCTGAGGAATTTCGCGATGACGTCGGCGAGTATTTTGAAGAATGAGAATAATTTG
TATTTATACGAAAATCAGTTAGTGGAATTTTCTACAAAAACATGTTATCTATAGATAATTTTGTTGCAAA
ATATGTTGACTATGACAAAGATTGTATGTATATACCTTTAATGTATTCTCATTTTCTTATGTATTTATAA
TGGCAATGATGATACTGATGATATTTTAAGATGATGCCAGACCAAAAGGCTTGAATTTCTGCGTCTTTTG
CCGAACGCAGTGCATGTGCAATTGTTGTTTTTTGGAATATTCAATTTTCGGACTGTCCGCTTTGATTTCA
GTTTCTTGGCTTATTCAAAAAGCAAAGTAAAGCCAAAAAAGCGAGATGGCAATACCAAATGCGGCAAAAC
GGTAGTGGAAGGAAAGGGGTGCGGGGCAGCGGAAGGAAGGGTGGGGCGGGGCGTGGCGGGGTCTGTGGCT
GGGCGCGACGTCACCGACGTTGGAGCCACTCCTTTGACCATGTGTGCGTGTGTGTATTATTCGTGTCTCG
CCACTCGCCGGTTGTTTTTTTCTTTTTATGCTGCGCTCTCTCTAGCGCCATCTCGCTTACGCATGCTCAA
CGCACCGCATGTTGCCGTTTCCTTTTATGCGTCATTTTGGCTCGAAATAGGCAATTATTTAAACAAAGAT
TAGTCAACGAAAACGCTAAAATAAATAAGTCTACAATATGGTTACTTATTGCCATGTGTGTGCAGCCAAC
GATAGCAACAAAAGCAACAACACAGGTGGCTTTCCCTCTTTCACTTTTTGTTTGCAAGCCGCGTGCGAGC
AAGACGGCACGACCGGCAAACGCAATTACGCTGACAAAGAGCAGACGAAGTTTTGGCGAAAAACATCAAG
GCGCCTGATACGAATGCATTTGCAATAACAATTGCGATATTTAATATTGTTTATGAAGCTGTTTGACTTC
AAAACACACAAAAAAAAAAATAAAACAAATTATTTGAAAGAGAATTAGGAATCGGACGCTTATCGTTAGG
GTAACAACAAGAAATGCTTACTGAGTCACAGCCTCTGGAAAACTGCCGCAAGCCAGAGAGAGAGAGAAAA
AGAGGGAGAGCAGCTTAGACCGCATGTGCTTGTGTGTGAGGCGTCTCTCTCTTCGTCTCTGTTGCGCAAA
CGCATAGACTGCACTGAAAAAATCGATTACCTATTTTTTATGAATGAATATTTGCACTATTACTATTCAA
AACTATTAAGATAGCAATCACATTCAATAGCCAAATACTATACCACCTGAGCGATGCAACGAAATGATCA
ATTTGAGCAAAAATGCTGCATATTTAGGACGGCATCATTATAGAAATGCTTCTTGCTGTGTACTTTTCTC
TCGTCTGGCAGCTGTTTCGCCGTTATTGTTAAAACCGGCTTAAGTTAGGTGTGTTTTCTACGACTAGTGA
ATGCCCTACTAGAAGATGTGTGTTGCACAAAATGTCCCTGGAATAACCAATTTGAAGTGCAGATAGCAGT
AAACGTAAGCTAATATGAATATTATTTAACTGTAATGTTTTAATATCGCTGGACATTACTAATAAACCCA
CTATAAACACATGTACATATGTATGTTTTGGCATACAATGAGTAGTTGGGGAAAAAATGTGTAAAAGCAC
CGTGACCATCACAGCATAAAGATAACCAGCTGAAGTATCGAATATGAGTAACCCCCAAATTGAATCACAT
GCCGCAACTGATAGGACCCATGGAAGTACACTCTTCATGGCGATATACAAGACACACACAAGCACGAACA
CCCAGTTGCGGAGGAAATTCTCCGTAAATGAAAACCCAATCGGCGAACAATTCATACCCATATATGGTAA
AAGTTTTGAACGCGACTTGAGAGCGGAGAGCATTGCGGCTGATAAGGTTTTAGCGCTAAGCGGGCTTTAT
AAAACGGGCTGCGGGACCAGTTTTCATATCACTACCGTTTGAGTTCTTGTGCTGTGTGGATACTCCTCCC
GACACAAAGCCGCTCCATCAGCCAGCAGTCGTCTAATCCAGAGACCCCGGATCGGGGTACCCAACATGGA
CGCACAAACACGACGACGTGAGCGTCGCGCTGAGAAACAAGCTCAATGGAAAGCTGCAAACGGTGGATCT
CCTCCAAGCTTGATGGCTTACCCATACGATGTTCCAGATTACGCTATGCGTGAAGCCCTTTTTTCCCAAG
ATGGCTGGGGCTGTCAGCATGTTAACCAGGATACTAATTGGGAAGTTCCCAGTTCGCCAGAACCAGCCAA
TAAGGATGCACCCGGTCCACCAATGTGGAAGCCAAGCATTAACAATGGTACTGATCTTTGGGAGTCCAAT
TTGAGAAACGGAGGTCAGCCGGCCGCACAGCAAGTTCCAAAGCCGTCGTGGGGTCATACACCATCCTCTA
ACTTAGGTGGAACATGGGGTGAGGACGACGATGGCGCCGATAGTAGTAGTGTGTGGACTGGAGGAGCTGT
TAGCAACGCGGGATCCGGAGCTGCAGTGGGAGTAAACCAAGCCGGAGTTAATGTCGGTCCAGGCGGTGTT
GTTTCGTCTGGCGGACCTCAGTGGGGACAAGGTGTCGTTGGCGTCGGACTTGGATCAACTGGCGGAAATG
GTTCCAGTAACATTACAGGCTCTTCGGGCGTTGCCACGGGAAGCAGTGGCAATTCAAGTAATGCCGGAAA
TGGATGGGGCGATCCACGCGAGATTCGTCCACTGGGCGTCGGAGGATCGATGGACATCCGTAACGTCGAG
CACCGTGGAGGAAATGGATCAGGCGCCACATCCAGTGACCCGCGTGATATCCGTATGATTGACCCACGCG
ATCCAATCCGGGGCGACCCACGCGGCATTTCAGGACGCCTCAACGGTACGTCAGAGATGTGGGGACACCA
CCCGCAGATGTCGCACAATCAACTGCAGGGAATTAATAAGATGGTCGGACAGAGCGTTGCGACAGCTAGT
ACGAGCGTTGGCACGTCAGGATCCGGAATTGGACCAGGCGGACCGGGACCAAGCACGGTTTCGGGAAACA
TTCCGACGCAATGGGGTCCAGCCCAGCCCGTTAGTGTCGGAGTTAGCGGACCGAAGGATATGTCGAAGCA
AATTAGCGGCTGGGAAGAGCCGTCGCCTCCCCCACAACGCCGTAGCATCCCAAATTATGACGACGGAACG
TCCCTCTGGGGACAACAGACACGCGTCCCGGCCGCTAGTGGACATTGGAAGGATATGACAGACTCCATTG
GACGCAGCAGCCACCTGATGCGCGGACAGAGTCAGACCGGCGGAATTGGCATTGCTGGAGTTGGAAATAG
CAATGTTCCAGTGGGAGCCAATCCAAGTAATCCTATAAGCAGTGTAGTTGGACCTCAAGCCCGGATTCCA
TCTGTGGGCGGCGTACAACACAAACCAGACGGCGGCGCTATGTGGGTGCATTCCGGCAATGTAGGTGGCA
GAAATAATGTTGCTGCTGTTACTACTTGGGGAGATGACACTCATAGCGTTAATGTCGGCGCTCCCAGCAG
TGGCAGTGTATCCAGCAACAATTGGGTTGATGACAAGTCCAACTCAACCTTGGCACAAAACTCTTGGAGC
GACCCGGCCCCTGTTGGAGTTAGTTGGGGCAATAAGCAAAGCAAACCGCCAAGCAATAGTGCTTCATCAG
GTTGGAGCACTGCTGCGGGCGTGGTGGATGGGGTTGATCTAGGATCTGAGTGGAACACGCACGGGGGGAT
TATTGGAAAATCTCAGCAACAACAAAAACTAGCGGGACTTAACGTGGGAATGGTGAACGTAATTAACGCG
GAGATCATTAAGCAAAGCAAGCAATACAGGATCCTTGTCGAGAACGGCTTTAAAAAGGAAGATGTAGAGC
GGGCATTAGTGATTGCTAATATGAACATCGAAGAGGCAGCCGATATGCTCCGTGCCAACTCATCCCTATC
AATGGATGGTTGGCGTCGACATGATGAGTCCCTTGGATCTTATGCCGACCACAATAGTTCAACAAGCAGC
GGTGGATTTGCTGGTCGTTACCCGGTCAACAGTGGACAACCTTCAATGTCCTTTCCTCATAATAACCTTA
TGAATAACATGGGAGGTACCGCTGTTACTGGAGGTAACAACAATACAAACATGACAGCTTTACAGGTGCA
AAAGTATTTAAATCAAGGGCAACATGGTGTCGCTGTTGGACCGCAAGCCGTTGGTAATTCTTCAGCAGTA
TCTGTCGGATTTGGTCAGAACACGTCTAACGCAGCAGTGGCAGGAGCAGCCTCTGCAAATATAGCAGCAA
ATACAAACAACCAACCGTCTGGTCAGCAAATTCGCATGCTAGGCCAGCAAATTCAGTTGGCCATTCATAG
TGGTTTCATATCTAGTCAGATATTGACTCAACCGCTAACTCAAACAACCCTTAACCTTTTAAACCAACTT
CTTAGCAATATTAAGCATCTCCAGGCTGCACAGCAATCCCTTACCCGCGGGGGAAATGTCAATCCAATGG
CAGTGAATGTGGCTATATCTAAATACAAGCAGCAAATCCAGAATTTACAGAACCAGATAAGTGCACAACA
GGCTGTGTATGTAAAACAGCAAAATATGCAACCAACTTCACAACAACAACAGCCCCAACAACAGCAACTT
CCTTCTGTTCATCTAAGTAACTCAGGCAACGACTATTTAAGAGGTCACGATGCAATAAATAATTTGCAAA
GCAACTTTTCTGAGCTCAATATTAATAAGCCAAGTGGATATCAAGGAGCGTCCAATCAACAATCCCGATT
AAATCAGTGGAAGCTTCCAGTATTAGATAAGGAGATCAACTCTGACAGTACGGAATTTTCTCGTGCCCCA
GGTGCAACGAAACAAAATTTGACGGCCAACACAAGCAACATAAACTCTTTGGGTCTTCAAAACGATAGTA
CATGGTCAACTGGACGCAGTATTGGTGACGGTTGGCCTGATCCCTCATCTGATAACGAGAATAAAGACTG
GTCTGTTGCTCAGCCAACTTCAGCAGCAACTGCTTACACTGATCTGGTCCAAGAGTTTGAGCCAGGCAAG
CCATGGAAGGGTTCACAGATCAAAAGCATAGAAGATGATCCCAGCATTACACCAGGAAGCGTTGCTAGAT
CTCCATTGTCTATTAATTCGACGCCAAAAGATGCTGACATATTTGCCAATACCGGTAAAAATTCACCGAC
TGATTTACCGCCACTAAGTTTATCGTCGTCTACATGGAGTTTTAATCCAAACCAAAATTATCCGAGTCAC
AGTTGGTCTGACAATAGTCAACAATGTACCGCCACTTCGGAGCTTTGGACAAGCCCGCTAAATAAATCAT
CGTCTCGAGGTCCCCCGCCAGGATTGACTGCCAATTCAAATAAATCTGCAAATAGTAATGCGTCAACGCC
AACAACTATTACCGGAGGTGCGAATGGATGGTTACAGCCTCGAAGTGGCGGTGTTCAAACCACAAACACT
AATTGGACAGGTGGTAACACCACTTGGGGCTCCAGTTGGTTGCTTTTGAAAAATCTAACAGCACAGATTG
ATGGTCCTACTTTGCGTACACTGTGTATGCAGCATGGGCCCCTTGTCAGCTTTCACCCGTATTTGAACCA
AGGAATTGCCTTATGTAAATATACTACTCGTGAGGAGGCGAACAAGGCGCAAATGGCGTTAAACAACTGT
GTCCTCGCCAACACCACAATATTTGCTGAATCTCCCAGCGAGAACGAGGTGCAAAGCATTATGCAGCACT
TACCACAAACTCCTTCCTCTACAAGCTCTAGTGGAACTAGTGGTGGCAACGTCGGAGGCGTCGGCACTTC
AGCCAATAATGCAAACAGTGGTTCTGCAGCTTGTCTGTCCGGAAACAATAGCGGCAACGGAAACGGCAGC
GCGAGCGGCGCCGGCAGCGGCAACAATGGCAACAGTAGCTGCAACAACAGTGCCGCCGGGGGGGGCAGCA
GCAGCAACAACACGATTACCACTGTAGCAAATTCGAATCTTGTTGGTTCTAGTGGCTCTGTCTCAAATTC
CTCTGGCGTTACTGCTAACTCTAGTACTGTTTCTGTAGTTAGTTGTACAGCGAGTGGGAATTCCATAAAT
GGGGCAGGTACTGCAAACAGTTCTGGTTCAAAGAGTAGTGCAAACAATTTAGCTAGCGGCCAGTCTAGCG
CTTCTAACTTAACTAATAGCACCAATTCAACATGGCGACAAACTAGCCAAAACCAAGCTCTTCAAAGTCA
AAGCAGGCCATCAGGCAGAGAAGCTGACTTTGATTATATATCTCTCGTTTATTCCATTGTTGATGATCTA
GAGGGCCCGCGGTTCGAAGGTAAGCCTATCCCTAACCCTCTCCTCGGTCTCGATTCTACGCGTACCGGTC
ATCATCACCATCACCATTGAGTTTAAACCCGCTGATCAGCCTCGACTGTGCCTTCTAAGGCCTGAGCTCG
CTGATCAGCCTCGATCGAGGATCCAGACATGATAAGATACATTGATGAGTTTGGACAAACCACAACTAGA
ATGCAGTGAAAAAAATGCTTTATTTGTGAAATTTGTGATGCTATTGCTTTATTTGTAACCATTATAAGCT
GCAATAAACAAGTTAACAACAACAATTGCATTCATTTTATGTTTCAGGTTCAGGGGGAGGTGTGGGAGGT
TTTTTAAAGCAAGTAAAACCTCTACAAATGTGGTATGGCTGATTATGATCAGTCGACCGATGCCCTTGAG
AGCCTTCAACCCAGTCAGCTCCTTCCGGTGGGCGCGGGGCATGACTATCGTCGCCGCACTTATGACTGTC
TTCTTTATCATGCAACTCGTAGGACAGGTGCCGGCAGCGCTCTGGGTCATTTTCGGCGAGGACCGCTTTC
GCTGGAGCGCGACGATGATCGGCCTGTCGCTTGCGGTATTCGGAATCTTGCACGCCCTCGCTCAAGCCTT
CGTCACTGGTCCCGCCACCAAACGTTTCGGCGAGAAGCAGGCCATTATCGCCGGCATGGCGGCCGACGCG
CTGGGCTACGTCTTGCTGGCGTTCGCGACGCGAGGCTGGATGGCCTTCCCCATTATGATTCTTCTCGCTT
CCGGCGGCATCGGGATGCCCGCGTTGCAGGCCATGCTGTCCAGGCAGGTAGATGACGACCATCAGGGACA
GCTTCAAGGCCAGCAAAAGGCCAGGAACCGTAAAAAGGCCGCGTTGCTGGCGTTTTTCCATAGGCTCCGC
CCCCCTGACGAGCATCACAAAAATCGACGCTCAAGTCAGAGGTGGCGAAACCCGACAGGACTATAAAGAT
ACCAGGCGTTTCCCCCTGGAAGCTCCCTCGTGCGCTCTCCTGTTCCGACCCTGCCGCTTACCGGATACCT
GTCCGCCTTTCTCCCTTCGGGAAGCGTGGCGCTTTCTCATAGCTCACGCTGTAGGTATCTCAGTTCGGTG
TAGGTCGTTCGCTCCAAGCTGGGCTGTGTGCACGAACCCCCCGTTCAGCCCGACCGCTGCGCCTTATCCG
GTAACTATCGTCTTGAGTCCAACCCGGTAAGACACGACTTATCGCCACTGGCAGCAGCCACTGGTAACAG
GATTAGCAGAGCGAGGTATGTAGGCGGTGCTACAGAGTTCTTGAAGTGGTGGCCTAACTACGGCTACACT
AGAAGGACAGTATTTGGTATCTGCGCTCTGCTGAAGCCAGTTACCTTCGGAAAAAGAGTTGGTAGCTCTT
GATCCGGCAAACAAACCACCGCTGGTAGCGGTGGTTTTTTTGTTTGCAAGCAGCAGATTACGCGCAGAAA
AAAAGGATCTCAAGAAGATCCTTTGATCTTTTCTACGGGGTCTGACGCTCAGTGGAACGAAAACTCACGT
TAAGGGATTTTGGTCATGAGATTATCAAAAAGGATCTTCACCTAGATCCTTTTAAATTAAAAATGAAGTT
TTAAATCAATCTAAAGTATATATGAGTAAACTTGGTCTGACAGTTACCAATGCTTAATCAGTGAGGCACC
TATCTCAGCGATCTGTCTATTTCGTTCATCCATAGTTGCCTGACTCCCCGTCGTGTAGATAACTACGATA
CGGGAGGGCTTACCATCTGGCCCCAGTGCTGCAATGATACCGCGAGACCCACGCTCACCGGCTCCAGATT
TATCAGCAATAAACCAGCCAGCCGGAAGGGCCGAGCGCAGAAGTGGTCCTGCAACTTTATCCGCCTCCAT
CCAGTCTATTAATTGTTGCCGGGAAGCTAGAGTAAGTAGTTCGCCAGTTAATAGTTTGCGCAACGTTGTT
GCCATTGCTGCAGGCATCGTGGTGTCACGCTCGTCGTTTGGTATGGCTTCATTCAGCTCCGGTTCCCAAC
GATCAAGGCGAGTTACATGATCCCCCATGTTGTGCAAAAAAGCGGTTAGCTCCTTCGGTCCTCCGATCGT
TGTCAGAAGTAAGTTGGCCGCAGTGTTATCACTCATGGTTATGGCAGCACTGCATAATTCTCTTACTGTC
ATGCCATCCGTAAGATGCTTTTCTGTGACTGGTGAGTACTCAACCAAGTCATTCTGAGAATAGTGTATGC
GGCGACCGAGTTGCTCTTGCCCGGCGTCAACACGGGATAATACCGCGCCACATAGCAGAACTTTAAAAGT
GCTCATCATTGGAAAACGTTCTTCGGGGCGAAAACTCTCAAGGATCTTACCGCTGTTGAGATCCAGTTCG
ATGTAACCCACTCGTGCACCCAACTGATCTTCAGCATCTTTTACTTTCACCAGCGTTTCTGGGTGAGCAA
AAACAGGAAGGCAAAATGCCGCAAAAAAGGGAATAAGGGCGACACGGAAATGTTGAATACTCATACTCTT
CCTTTTTCAATATTATTGAAGCATTTATCAGGGTTATTGTCTCATGAGCGGATACATATTTGAATGTATT
TAGAAAAATAAACAAATAGGGGTTCCGCGCACATTTCCCCGAAAAGTGCCACCTGACGTCTAAGAAACCA
TTATTATCATGACATTAACCTATAAAAATAGGCGTATCACGAGGCCCTTTCGT
